>Addgene plasmid #37850 | pSG5-HA-ERR3 S57,81,219A | depositor partial sequence | sequence record 47469 | T7
NNNNNNNNNNNNNNNNNNNCTNNNNTACGATGTTCCTGACTATGCGGAATTCTCGAGTGATTCGGTAGAA
CTTTGCCTGCCTGAATCTTTTTCCCTGCACTACGAAGAAGAGCTTCTCTGCAGAATGTCAAACAAAGATC
GACACATTGATTCCAGCTGTTCGTCCTTCATCAAGACGGAACCCTCCAGCCCAGCCTCCCTGACGGACAG
CGTCAACCACCACGCCCCTGGTGGGTCTTCCGACGCCAGTGGGAGTTACAGTTCAACCATGAATGGCCAT
CAGAACGGACTGGACGCGCCACCTCTCTACCCCTCTGCTCCGATCCTGGGAGGCAGCGGGCCTGTCCGGA
AACTGTATGATGACTGCTCCAGCACCATCGTAGAGGATCCCCAGACCAAGTGTGAATATATGCTCAACTC
CATGCCCAAGAGACTGTGCTTAGTGTGTGGCGACATCGCCTCTGGGTACCACTATGGGGTTGCATCATGT
GAAGCCTGCAAGGCATTCTTCAAGAGGACGATTCAAGGTAACATAGAGTACAGCTGCCCAGCCACGAATG
AATGTGAGATCACAAAGCGCAGACGCAAATCCTGCCAGGCCTGCCGCTTCATGAAGTGTCTCAAAGTGGG
CATGCTGAAAGAAGGGGTCCGTCTTGACAGAGTGCGTGGAGGTCGGCAGAAGTACAAGCGCAGAATAGAT
GCTGAGAACGCCCCATACCTGAACCCTCAGCTGGTGCAGCCAGCCAAAAAGCCATATAACAAGATTGTCT
CGCATTTGTTGGTGGCTGAACCAGAGAAGATCTATGCCATGCCTGACCCTACTGTCCCCGACAGTGACAT
CAAAGCCCTCACCACACTCTGTGACTTGGCTGACCGAGAGTTGGTGGTTATCATTGGATGGGCAAAACAT
ATTCCAGGCTTCTCCACACTGTCCCTTGCAGACCANATGAGCCTCCTCCAGANTGCATGGATGGAGANTC
TGATCCTCGGCGTTGTGTACCGATCGCTTTCGTTTGAGNATGAACTTGTCTATGCANACGATTATNN
