>Addgene plasmid #37850 | pSG5-HA-ERR3 S57,81,219A | addgene partial sequence | sequence record 50741 | T7 5'-TAATACGACTCACTATAGGG-3'
CATCGATGTTCCTGACTATGCGGAATTCTCGAGTGATTCGGTAGAACTTTGCCTGCCTGAATCTTTTTCC
CTGCACTACGAAGAAGAGCTTCTCTGCAGAATGTCAAACAAAGATCGACACATTGATTCCAGCTGTTCGT
CCTTCATCAAGACGGAACCCTCCAGCCCAGCCTCCCTGACGGACAGCGTCAACCACCACGCCCCTGGTGG
GTCTTCCGACGCCAGTGGGAGTTACAGTTCAACCATGAATGGCCATCAGAACGGACTGGACGCGCCACCT
CTCTACCCCTCTGCTCCGATCCTGGGAGGCAGCGGGCCTGTCCGGAAACTGTATGATGACTGCTCCAGCA
CCATCGTAGAGGATCCCCAGACCAAGTGTGAATATATGCTCAACTCCATGCCCAAGAGACTGTGCTTAGT
GTGTGGCGACATCGCCTCTGGGTACCACTATGGGGTTGCATCATGTGAAGCCTGCAAGGCATTCTTCAAG
AGGACGATTCAAGGTAACATAGAGTACAGCTGCCCAGCCACGAATGAATGTGAGATCACAAAGCGCAGAC
GCAAATCCTGCCAGGCCTGCCGCTTCATGAAGTGTCTCAAAGTGGGCATGCTGAAAGAAGGGGTCCGTCT
TGACAGAGTGCGTGGAGGTCGGCAGAAGTACAAGCGCAGAATAGATGCTGAGAACGCCCCATACCTGAAC
CCTCAGCTGGTGCAGCCAGCCAAAAAGCCATATAACAAGATTGTCTCGCATTTGTTGGTGGCTGAACCAG
AGAAGATCTATGCCATGCCTGACCCTACTGTCCCCGACAGTGACATCAAAGCCCTCACCACACTCTGTGA
CTTGGCTGACCGAGAGTTGGTGGTTATCATTGGATGGGCAAAACATATTCCAGGCTTCTCCACACTGTCC
CTTGCAGACCAGATGAGCCTCCTCCAGAGTGCATGGATGGAGATTCTGATCCTCGGCGTTGTGTACCGAT
CGCTTTCGTTTGAGAGA
