[The description below was written by a language model from this plasmid's Addgene catalogue record.]
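Description:
pSG5-HA-ERR3 S57,81,219A is a mammalian expression plasmid built on a modified pSG5 backbone in which an HA epitope tag and an altered multiple cloning site were introduced. The backbone is about 4.1 kb and the complete construct about 5.5 kb. It is propagated in E. coli under ampicillin selection. The record lists the copy number as unknown, does not describe the bacterial origin of replication, and lists no mammalian selection marker. Expression of the insert in mammalian cells is driven by the SV40 promoter. A T7 primer is listed for sequencing from the 5′ side, which implies a T7 promoter site upstream of the insert.

The payload is a roughly 1.4 kb cDNA encoding mouse estrogen-related receptor gamma (Esrrg, also called ERRγ, ERR3 or NR3B3), an orphan nuclear receptor. It carries an N-terminal HA tag that allows detection or immunoprecipitation with anti-HA antibodies. The insert was cloned by restriction enzyme methods at XhoI and BglII sites, both of which were destroyed in the process. This version derives from an earlier wild-type pSG5-HA-ERR3 construct and carries three point substitutions converting serines 57, 81 and 219 to alanine, residues that cannot be phosphorylated.

The associated publication concerns ERK/MAPK regulation of ERRγ expression, transcriptional activity and receptor-mediated tamoxifen resistance in ER-positive breast cancer. In that context the triple mutant most plausibly serves as a phosphorylation-deficient comparator to the wild-type receptor, used to test how these serines contribute to receptor levels and function in transfected mammalian cells.
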