Addgene plasmid #37850: pSG5-HA-ERR3 S57,81,219A
Depositing lab: Rebecca Riggins. Depositing organization: Georgetown University. Publication: ERK/MAPK regulates ERRgamma expression, transcriptional activity, and receptor-mediated Tamoxifen resistance in ER+ breast cancer. Heckler MM, Thakor H, Schafer CC, Riggins RB. FEBS J. 2014 Mar 29. doi: 10.1111/febs.12797. PubMed 24684682.
Backbone
  Vector backbone: pSG5
  Backbone size w/o insert (bp): 4100
  Total vector size (bp): 5516
  Modifications to backbone: Modifications to Backbone: HA tag and modified multiple cloning site introduced. Original reference for pSG5-HA: PMID 10381882
  Vector type: Mammalian Expression
Growth in bacteria
  Bacterial resistance: Ampicillin, 100 μg/mL
  Growth temperature: 37°C
  Growth strain: XL10 Gold
  Copy number: Unknown
Gene/Insert
  Gene/Insert name: Estrogen-related receptor gamma (alt name: ERRg, ERR3)
  Species: M. musculus (mouse)
  Insert size (bp): 1416
  Mutation: changed Serines 57, 81, and 219 to Alanine (AGC to GCC for Ser57 and Ser219; TCG to GCG for Ser81)
  Entrez Gene: Esrrg (a.k.a. ER, ERR3, Errg, NR3, NR3B3, mKIAA0832)
  Promoter: SV40
  Tag / fusion protein: HA (N terminal on insert)
  Cloning method: Restriction Enzyme; 5′ cloning site XhoI (destroyed during cloning); 3′ cloning site BglII (destroyed during cloning)
  Sequencing primers: 5′ T7
Resource information
  A portion of this plasmid was derived from a plasmid made by: The original, wild type pSG5-HA-ERR3 construct was generated by Dr. Michael Stallcup. Original reference: PMID 10428842
Terms and licenses: Academic/Nonprofit Terms; Industry Terms: Not Available to Industry
How to cite: pSG5-HA-ERR3 S57,81,219A was a gift from Rebecca Riggins (Addgene plasmid # 37850 ; http://n2t.net/addgene:37850 ; RRID:Addgene_37850)
